Addgene plasmid #146087: pCIneo-lambdaN-HA-HsTNRC6Biso1_C
Purpose: Mammalian Expression of HsTNRC6Ciso1
Depositing lab: Elisa Izaurralde. Depositing organization: Max Planck Institute for Developmental Biology. Publication: The C-terminal domains of human TNRC6A, TNRC6B, and TNRC6C silence bound transcripts independently of Argonaute proteins. Lazzaretti D, Tournier I, Izaurralde E. RNA. 2009 Jun . 15(6):1059-66. 10.1261/rna.1606309 PubMed 19383768.
Backbone
  Vector backbone: pCI-neo
  Vector type: Mammalian Expression
Growth in bacteria
  Bacterial resistance: Ampicillin, 100 μg/mL
  Growth temperature: 37°C
  Growth strain: DH5alpha
  Copy number: High Copy
Gene/Insert
  Gene/Insert name: HsTNRC6Ciso1
  Species: H. sapiens (human)
  Mutation: two silent and three non silent mutations, S337G, Q530R,N1424S and a deletion of Q1218 compared to the sequence given by NCBI: NM_015088.1.
  Entrez Gene: TNRC6C
  Cloning method: Unknown
Terms and licenses: Academic/Nonprofit Terms; Industry Terms: Not Available to Industry
Depositor comments: Plasmids from this collection were made available to the research community and donated after the lab closed. Please note that the sequence provided by the depositing laboratory may be theoretical/predicted or based on Sanger sequencing results. There may be discrepancies between sequencing results obtained by Addgene and the depositor sequence. If an Addgene verified sequence is not available, please contact before placing your order to request that our lab fully sequence the plasmid.
How to cite: pCIneo-lambdaN-HA-HsTNRC6Biso1_C was a gift from Elisa Izaurralde (Addgene plasmid # 146087 ; http://n2t.net/addgene:146087 ; RRID:Addgene_146087)
