[The description below was written by a language model from this plasmid's Addgene catalogue record and pLannotate feature annotations shown in this document.]
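Description:
pCIneo-lambdaN-HA-HsTNRC6Biso1_C is a mammalian expression plasmid of about 10.7 kb built on the pCI-neo backbone. It is propagated in E. coli at high copy from a ColE1/pUC-type origin under ampicillin selection (AmpR/bla), and it also carries an f1 origin for single-stranded DNA production. For mammalian cells, an SV40 enhancer/early promoter drives a neomycin phosphotransferase gene followed by a synthetic poly(A) signal, which allows G418 selection of stable transfectants.

The expression cassette uses the human CMV immediate-early enhancer and promoter followed by the pCI chimeric β-globin/immunoglobulin intron, which promotes efficient processing and expression of the transcript. A T7 promoter upstream of the coding region permits in vitro transcription. The open reading frame begins with a short fragment of the bacteriophage lambda N protein, the peptide that binds boxB RNA hairpins, followed by an HA epitope tag and then a roughly 5.2 kb human GW182-family coding sequence. The cassette ends at the SV40 late poly(A) signal.

The record is inconsistent about the insert. The catalogue purpose, insert name and Entrez gene fields say TNRC6C isoform 1, whereas the plasmid name and the sequence-based annotation identify the coding region as TNRC6B. The listed changes (S337G, Q530R, N1424S, deletion of Q1218 and two silent substitutions) are given relative to an NCBI reference transcript. Users should confirm the paralogue by sequence.

The lambdaN-HA fusion suits tethering assays, in which the protein is recruited to a boxB-containing reporter mRNA to test silencing of bound transcripts. This fits the associated study of TNRC6 proteins acting independently of Argonaute proteins.
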