Features (pLannotate 1.2.2; 21 found; start..end, strand, type, name):
    140..517     +  enhancer       CMV enhancer: human cytomegalovirus immediate early enhancer
    518..729     +  promoter       CMV promoter: human cytomegalovirus (CMV) immediate early promoter
    890..1022    +  intron         chimeric intron: chimera between introns from human β-globin and immunoglobulin heavy chain genes
   1067..1085    +  promoter       T7 promoter: promoter for bacteriophage T7 RNA polymerase
   1095..1169    +  CDS            N (fragment): REGN_LAMBD - Experimental evidence at protein level: Swiss-Prot protein existence level 1. Plays a role as a transcriptional antitermination factor that allows the virus to initiate its lytic phase. Activates expression of the delayed viral early genes by modifying host RNA polymerase (RNAP) into a form that is resistant to termination signals. This antitermination function requires the host NusA protein which serves to stabilize the interaction between antitermination protein N and host RNA polymerase. From Escherichia phage lambda (Bacteriophage lambda).
   1203..1229    +  CDS            3xHA (fragment): three tandem HA epitope tags
   1230..6395    +  CDS            TNRC6B (fragment): TNR6B_HUMAN - Also known as KIAA1093. Experimental evidence at protein level: Swiss-Prot protein existence level 1. Plays a role in RNA-mediated gene silencing by both micro- RNAs (miRNAs) and short interfering RNAs (siRNAs) (PubMed:16289642, PubMed:19167051, PubMed:19304925, PubMed:32354837). Required for miRNA- dependent translational repression and siRNA-dependent endonucleolytic cleavage of complementary mRNAs by argonaute family proteins (PubMed:16289642, PubMed:19167051, PubMed:19304925, PubMed:32354837). As scaffolding protein associates with argonaute proteins bound to partially comple
   6410..6427    -  promoter       T3 promoter (fragment): promoter for bacteriophage T3 RNA polymerase
   6445..6566    -  polyA_signal   SV40 poly(A) signal: SV40 polyadenylation signal
   6589..6657    -  CDS            large T antigen (fragment): large T antigen from SV40 (simian virus 40)
   6681..6748    +  CDS            lacZα (fragment): LacZα fragment of β-galactosidase; lacZ fragment
   6752..7180    +  rep_origin     f1 ori (sequence partly withheld): f1 bacteriophage origin of replication; arrow indicates direction of (+) strand synthesis
   7208..7259    -  misc_feature   bom (fragment): basis of mobility region from pBR322
   7324..7681    +  promoter       SV40 promoter: SV40 enhancer and early promoter
   7732..8523    +  CDS            neo: KKA2_KLEPN - Also known as kan, nptII. Experimental evidence at protein level: Swiss-Prot protein existence level 1. Resistance to kanamycin, neomycin, paromomycin, ribostamycin, butirosin and gentamicin B. From Klebsiella pneumoniae.
   8590..8638    +  polyA_signal   poly(A) signal: synthetic polyadenylation signal
   8658..8712    -  misc_feature   bom (fragment): basis of mobility region from pBR322
   8814..8849    -  CDS            rop (fragment): Rop protein, which maintains plasmids at low copy number; rop
   8944..9048    +  promoter       AmpR promoter: bla
   9049..9909    +  CDS            AmpR: β-lactamase; bla; confers resistance to ampicillin, carbenicillin, and related antibiotics
  10080..10668   +  rep_origin     ori: high-copy-number ColE1/pMB1/pBR322/pUC origin of replication
>Addgene plasmid #146087 | pCIneo-lambdaN-HA-HsTNRC6Biso1_C | depositor full sequence | sequence record 288532 | Full Sequence
TCAATATTGGCCATTAGCCATATTATTCATTGGTTATATAGCATAAATCAATATTGGCTATTGGCCATTG
CATACGTTGTATCTATATCATAATATGTACATTTATATTGGCTCATGTCCAATATGACCGCCATGTTGGC
ATTGATTATTGACTAGTTATTAATAGTAATCAATTACGGGGTCATTAGTTCATAGCCCATATATGGAGTT
CCGCGTTACATAACTTACGGTAAATGGCCCGCCTGGCTGACCGCCCAACGACCCCCGCCCATTGACGTCA
ATAATGACGTATGTTCCCATAGTAACGCCAATAGGGACTTTCCATTGACGTCAATGGGTGGAGTATTTAC
GGTAAACTGCCCACTTGGCAGTACATCAAGTGTATCATATGCCAAGTCCGCCCCCTATTGACGTCAATGA
CGGTAAATGGCCCGCCTGGCATTATGCCCAGTACATGACCTTACGGGACTTTCCTACTTGGCAGTACATC
TACGTATTAGTCATCGCTATTACCATGGTGATGCGGTTTTGGCAGTACACCAATGGGCGTGGATAGCGGT
TTGACTCACGGGGATTTCCAAGTCTCCACCCCATTGACGTCAATGGGAGTTTGTTTTGGCACCAAAATCA
ACGGGACTTTCCAAAATGTCGTAACAACTGCGATCGCCCGCCCCGTTGACGCAAATGGGCGGTAGGCGTG
TACGGTGGGAGGTCTATATAAGCAGAGCTCGTTTAGTGAACCGTCAGATCACTAGAAGCTTTATTGCGGT
AGTTTATCACAGTTAAATTGCTAACGCAGTCAGTGCTTCTGACACAACAGTCTCGAACTTAAGCTGCAGT
GACTCTCTTAAGGTAGCCTTGCAGAAGTTGGTCGTGAGGCACTGGGCAGGTAAGTATCAAGGTTACAAGA
CAGGTTTAAGGAGACCAATAGAAACTGGGCTTGTCGAGACAGAGAAGACTCTTGCGTTTCTGATAGGCAC
CTATTGGTCTTACTGACATCCACTTTGCCTTTCTCTCCACAGGTGTCCACTCCCAGTTCAATTACAGCTC
TTAAGGCTAGAGTACTTAATACGACTCACTATAGGCTAGCCACCATGGACGCACAAACACGACGACGTGA
GCGTCGCGCTGAGAAACAAGCTCAATGGAAAGCTGCAAACCCACCGCTCGAGAATTCACGCGTGGTACCT
CTAGAGATGGCTTACCCATACGATGTTCCAGATTACGCTATGAGAGAAAAGGAGCAAGAAAGGGAAGAAC
AGTTAATGGAAGACAAGAAAAGGAAGAAAGAGGATAAAAAGAAAAAAGAAGCCACTCAGAAGGTCACGGA
ACAAAAAACCAAAGTGCCCGAAGTGACGAAACCAAGTTTAAGCCAACCAACGGCCGCCAGCCCAATTGGC
AGCTCTCCATCGCCACCAGTCAATGGTGGCAACAATGCCAAAAGGGTGGCAGTGCCGAACGGACAACCGC
CAAGCGCCGCCCGCTACATGCCTCGGGAGGTGCCGCCGCGATTCCGTTGCCAGCAGGACCACAAAGTGTT
ACTAAAACGTGGGCAGCCCCCTCCACCGTCCTGCATGCTCCTTGGGGGTGGGGCAGGGCCTCCTCCCTGC
ACAGCACCTGGAGCAAACCCAAACAACGCACAAGTGACAGGAGCGCTGCTGCAGAGTGAGAGTGGGACTG
CGCCAGACTCAACCCTTGGAGGTGCTGCTGCTTCAAATTATGCAAATTCCACTTGGGGCTCGGGAGCCTC
CTCCAACAACGGCACCTCCCCCAACCCAATTCACATCTGGGACAAGGTGATTGTAGACGGGTCTGACATG
GAAGAGTGGCCTTGTATTGCCAGCAAAGACACTGAATCTTCTTCCGAAAACACCACCGATAACAACAGTG
CCTCGAACCCTGGCTCTGAGAAGAGCACTCTGCCAGGAAGCACCACTAGTAACAAAGGAAAAGGGAGCCA
GTGCCAGTCTGCAAGTTCTGGGAACGAATGTAATCTTGGGGTCTGGAAATCTGACCCTAAGGCTAAATCT
GTTCAATCTTCCAACTCTACTACAGAGAACAACAATGGACTAGGAAATTGGAGGAATGTGAGTGGTCAGG
ATAGAATTGGACCTGGCTCTGGCTTCAGCAACTTTAACCCAAATAGCAACCCATCTGCCTGGCCAGCACT
GGTCCAAGAAGGAACTTCTAGGAAAGGGGCATTGGAAACAGATAATAGTAATTCCAGTGCACAGGTTGGC
ACAGTAGGTCAGACATCCAGGGAACAGCAGTCAAAGATGGAAAATGCGGGTGTTAATTTTGTTGTCTCTG
GCAGAGAACAGGCTCAAATTCATAACACTGATGGACCAAAAAATGGAAACACTAACTCCTTGAACTTAAG
TTCACCAAACCCCATGGAGAATAAGGGAATGCCCTTTGGAATGGGCTTGGGGAACACCTCCAGGAGCACT
GATGCCCCTTCACAAAGCACTGGAGATCGAAAGACTGGGAGTGTTGGATCTTGGGGTGCAGCTAGGGGGC
CTTCTGGAACTGACACAGTCTCTGGACAAAGCAATTCTGGAAACAATGGGAACAATGGAAAAGAGAGAGA
GGACTCCTGGAAAGGAGCTTCTGTTCAGAAATCAACTGGGTCAAAAAATGACTCTTGGGACAACAATAAC
AGGTCTACGGGTGGGTCCTGGAACTTTGGCCCCCAGGACTCTAATGACAACAAATGGGGTGAAGGGAACA
AAATGACATCTGGGGTCTCTCAGGGAGAATGGAAACAGCCGACTGGGTCTGATGAGTTGAAAATTGGAGA
ATGGAGTGGTCCAAACCGACCAAATTCTAGCACTGGAGCATGGGACAATCAAAAGGGCCACCCCCTCCCT
GAAAACCAAGGCAATGCCCAGGCTCCCTGTTGGGGAAGATCTTCCAGCTCCACAGGAAGTGAAGTTGGAG
GTCAAAGCACTGGAAGCAACCACAAAGCAGGAAGTAGTGACAGTCATAACTCTGGCCGTCGGTCGTACAG
GCCCACACATCCTGATTGTCAGGCTGTCTTGCAGACTCTTTTGAGCCGAACTGATTTGGACCCCAGGGTG
CTCTCAAACACTGGCTGGGGCCAAACTCAAATTAAGCAGGACACAGTGTGGGACATTGAAGAGGTGCCAA
GGCCTGAGGGGAAATCTGACAAAGGAACTGAGGGGTGGGAGAGCGCTGCCACACAGACCAAGAACTCAGG
GGGCTGGGGAGATGCACCCAGCCAAAGCAATCAAATGAAGTCTGGATGGGGGGAGCTCTCAGCCTCTACA
GAGTGGAAAGACCCCAAGAACACAGGAGGCTGGAATGACTACAAGAACAACAACTCTTCCAACTGGGGAG
GAGGACGACCTGATGAAAAGACACCTTCCTCTTGGAATGAGAATCCCAGCAAGGATCAGGGGTGGGGAGG
TGGACGCCAGCCCAATCAAGGATGGTCTTCTGGAAAGAATGGTTGGGGGGAGGAAGTCGATCAGACAAAA
AACAGCAATTGGGAAAGTTCTGCAAGTAAACCTGTGTCTGGGTGGGGTGAAGGAGGGCAGAATGAAATCG
GGACTTGGGGTAATGGTGGCAATGCAAGCCTAGCTTCAAAAGGTGGGTGGGAGGATTGCAAAAGATCCCC
AGCATGGAATGAGACGGGCCGACAGCCCAATTCCTGGAATAAACAACACCAACAGCAGCAGCCCCCACAG
CAGCCGCCGCCACCACAACCAGAGGCTTCTGGTTCGTGGGGAGGCCCACCCCCACCACCTCCAGGCAACG
TTCGACCTTCCAATTCCAGCTGGAGCAGCGGGCCACAGCCTGCAACACCTAAGGATGAGGAACCCAGTGG
TTGGGAAGAGCCATCCCCACAGTCAATTAGTCGGAAAATGGACATTGATGATGGCACTTCAGCATGGGGA
GACCCTAACAGTTATAACTACAAGAATGTGAATCTGTGGGATAAGAATTCCCAAGGGGGCCCAGCACCTC
GAGAACCAAACCTGCCCACCCCAATGACCAGTAAATCGGCATCAGATTCCAAATCTATGCAAGACGGCTG
GGGGGAGAGTGACGGGCCAGTCACAGGAGCTCGCCATCCCAGCTGGGAAGAGGAGGAGGATGGAGGAGTC
TGGAACACCACTGGCTCTCAGGGCAGTGCTTCCTCCCACAACTCAGCAAGCTGGGGACAAGGAGGAAAGA
AACAAATGAAGTGCTCACTCAAAGGAGGAAACAATGATTCATGGATGAATCCTCTTGCCAAACAGTTTTC
AAATATGGGATTGCTGAGTCAGACTGAAGATAATCCAAGCAGCAAAATGGATTTGTCTGTAGGAAGCCTT
TCAGATAAAAAATTTGATGTGGACAAGCGAGCGATGAATCTCGGGGATTTTAATGATATCATGAGGAAGG
ATCGATCTGGGTTCCGTCCACCTAATTCCAAAGACATGGGAACCACAGATAGTGGGCCTTATTTTGAGAA
GGGCGGTAGTCATGGTTTGTTTGGAAACAGCACAGCACAATCGAGAGGTCTGCACACACCCGTGCAGCCA
CTAAATTCTTCTCCCAGTCTCCGGGCGCAAGTGCCTCCCCAGTTTATTTCCCCCCAGGTTTCTGCCTCAA
TGCTCAAGCAGTTTCCCAACAGTGGCCTGAGTCCAGGTCTTTTCAATGTGGGGCCCCAGTTATCTCCTCA
ACAAATTGCCATGCTGAGCCAGCTTCCACAAATTCCCCAGTTTCAGTTGGCATGTCAGCTTCTCTTGCAG
CAGCAGCAACAGCAGCAGTTGTTACAGAACCAGAGAAAGATTTCTCAAGCTGTACGCCAACAGCAAGAGC
AGCAGCTGGCTCGAATGGTGAGTGCACTGCAGCAGCAGCAGCAGCAGCAGAGGCAGCCAGGCATGAAGCA
CTCGCCCTCTCATCCTGTTGGGCCCAAGCCGCATCTGGACAACATGGTACCCAACGCATTGAATGTGGGG
CTCCCAGACCTTCAAACCAAAGGGCCAATACCTGGATATGGTTCTGGCTTCAGCTCTGGCGGCATGGACT
ATGGCATGGTTGGTGGGAAGGAGGCTGGAACCGAGTCTCGCTTTAAACAGTGGACCTCCATGATGGAGGG
GCTGCCCTCTGTAGCCACACAGGAAGCCAATATGCACAAAAATGGCGCTATAGTGGCCCCTGGTAAAACC
CGGGGAGGGTCACCGTACAACCAGTTTGATATCATCCCTGGTGACACACTGGGTGGCCATACGGGTCCTG
CTGGTGATAGCTGGTTACCTGCCAAATCTCCACCAACAAATAAAATCGGAAGTAAATCCAGCAATGCCAG
TTGGCCTCCAGAATTCCAACCAGGAGTGCCATGGAAAGGTATCCAAAACATTGACCCTGAATCTGACCCC
TATGTCACCCCAGGAAGTGTGCTGGGGGGTACAGCCACATCTCCCATTGTAGATACTGACCACCAACTGC
TGCGGGATAACACCACAGGGTCTAATTCTTCCCTCAGCACCTCGCTGCCTTCACCTGGTGCCTGGCCCTA
CAGTGCCTCTGACAACTCCTTTACCAACGTTCATAGCACTTCAGCAAAGTTCCCTGATTACAAATCAACA
TGGTCCCCAGATCCCATAGGACACAACCCCACTCATCTCTCCAACAAGATGTGGAAAAACCATATTTCCT
CCAGGAACACTACACCGCTGCCCCGCCCACCTCCTGGTCTGACCAACCCCAAACCATCATCTCCCTGGAG
CAGCACAGCACCCCGATCAGTCAGGGGGTGGGGGACACAGGACTCACGGCTCGCCTCGGCCTCTACCTGG
AGTGATGGTGGCTCAGTTCGTCCTAGTTACTGGCTGGTTCTTCACAATCTCACCCCACAGATTGATGGGT
CAACCTTGAGAACGATCTGCATGCAGCATGGCCCACTGCTGACATTCCATCTGAATCTAACCCAGGGCAC
TGCCCTGATCCGATACAGCACCAAACAGGAGGCGGCCAAGGCCCAAACTGCGCTGCACATGTGTGTGTTG
GGAAACACTACCATCCTTGCTGAGTTTGCCACTGATGATGAAGTCAGCCGCTTTCTGGCACAAGCTCAGC
CCCCTACACCTGCAGCAACCCCAAGTGCGCCAGCTGCGGGGTGGCAGTCGCTGGAGACCGGCCAGAACCA
GTCAGATCCCGTGGGACCTGCTCTGAATCTTTTTGGTGGGTCCACTGGGCTCGGGCAGTGGAGCAGCAGC
GCTGGTGGCAGCAGCGGGGCCGATCTTGCTGGCGCTTCATTGTGGGGGCCCCCAAACTATTCTTCTAGCT
TATGGGGAGTCCCAACGGTGGAAGATCCCCATAGGATGGGCAGCCCTGCTCCTTTACTACCTGGTGACCT
TCTGGGAGGAGGGTCGGATTCAATCTGAGCGGCCGCTTCCCTTTAGTGAGGGTTAATGCTTCGAGCAGAC
ATGATAAGATACATTGATGAGTTTGGACAAACCACAACTAGAATGCAGTGAAAAAAATGCTTTATTTGTG
AAATTTGTGATGCTATTGCTTTATTTGTAACCATTATAAGCTGCAATAAACAAGTTAACAACAACAATTG
CATTCATTTTATGTTTCAGGTTCAGGGGGAGATGTGGGAGGTTTTTTAAAGCAAGTAAAACCTCTACAAA
TGTGGTAAAATCCGATAAGGATCGATCCGGGCTGGCGTAATAGCGAAGAGGCCCGCACCGATCGCCCTTC
CCAACAGTTGCGCAGCCTGAATGGCGAATGG
[124 nt withheld, positions 6752-6875]
C
[91 nt withheld, positions 6877-6967]
A
[49 nt withheld, positions 6969-7017]
CCTTTGACGTTGGAGTCCACGTTCTTT
[37 nt withheld, positions 7045-7081]
ACCCTATCTCGGTCTATTCTTTTGATTTATAAGGGATTTTGCCGATTTCGGCCTATTGGTTAAAAAATGA
GCTGATTTAACAAAAATTTAACGCGAATTTTAACAAAATATTAACGCTTACAATTTCCTGATGCGGTATT
TTCTCCTTACGCATCTGTGCGGTATTTCACACCGCATACGCGGATCTGCGCAGCACCATGGCCTGAAATA
ACCTCTGAAAGAGGAACTTGGTTAGGTACCTTCTGAGGCGGAAAGAACCAGCTGTGGAATGTGTGTCAGT
TAGGGTGTGGAAAGTCCCCAGGCTCCCCAGCAGGCAGAAGTATGCAAAGCATGCATCTCAATTAGTCAGC
AACCAGGTGTGGAAAGTCCCCAGGCTCCCCAGCAGGCAGAAGTATGCAAAGCATGCATCTCAATTAGTCA
GCAACCATAGTCCCGCCCCTAACTCCGCCCATCCCGCCCCTAACTCCGCCCAGTTCCGCCCATTCTCCGC
CCCATGGCTGACTAATTTTTTTTATTTATGCAGAGGCCGAGGCCGCCTCGGCCTCTGAGCTATTCCAGAA
GTAGTGAGGAGGCTTTTTTGGAGGCCTAGGCTTTTGCAAAAAGCTTGATTCTTCTGACACAACAGTCTCG
AACTTAAGGCTAGAGCCACCATGATTGAACAAGATGGATTGCACGCAGGTTCTCCGGCCGCTTGGGTGGA
GAGGCTATTCGGCTATGACTGGGCACAACAGACAATCGGCTGCTCTGATGCCGCCGTGTTCCGGCTGTCA
GCGCAGGGGCGCCCGGTTCTTTTTGTCAAGACCGACCTGTCCGGTGCCCTGAATGAACTGCAGGACGAGG
CAGCGCGGCTATCGTGGCTGGCCACGACGGGCGTTCCTTGCGCAGCTGTGCTCGACGTTGTCACTGAAGC
GGGAAGGGACTGGCTGCTATTGGGCGAAGTGCCGGGGCAGGATCTCCTGTCATCTCACCTTGCTCCTGCC
GAGAAAGTATCCATCATGGCTGATGCAATGCGGCGGCTGCATACGCTTGATCCGGCTACCTGCCCATTCG
ACCACCAAGCGAAACATCGCATCGAGCGAGCACGTACTCGGATGGAAGCCGGTCTTGTCGATCAGGATGA
TCTGGACGAAGAGCATCAGGGGCTCGCGCCAGCCGAACTGTTCGCCAGGCTCAAGGCGCGCATGCCCGAC
GGCGAGGATCTCGTCGTGACCCATGGCGATGCCTGCTTGCCGAATATCATGGTGGAAAATGGCCGCTTTT
CTGGATTCATCGACTGTGGCCGGCTGGGTGTGGCGGACCGCTATCAGGACATAGCGTTGGCTACCCGTGA
TATTGCTGAAGAGCTTGGCGGCGAATGGGCTGACCGCTTCCTCGTGCTTTACGGTATCGCCGCTCCCGAT
TCGCAGCGCATCGCCTTCTATCGCCTTCTTGACGAGTTCTTCTGAGCGGGACTCTGGGGTTCGAAATGAC
CGACCAAGCGACGCCCAACCTGCCATCACGATGGCCGCAATAAAATATCTTTATTTTCATTACATCTGTG
TGTTGGTTTTTTGTGTGAATCGATAGCGATAAGGATCCGCGTATGGTGCACTCTCAGTACAATCTGCTCT
GATGCCGCATAGTTAAGCCAGCCCCGACACCCGCCAACACCCGCTGACGCGCCCTGACGGGCTTGTCTGC
TCCCGGCATCCGCTTACAGACAAGCTGTGACCGTCTCCGGGAGCTGCATGTGTCAGAGGTTTTCACCGTC
ATCACCGAAACGCGCGAGACGAAAGGGCCTCGTGATACGCCTATTTTTATAGGTTAATGTCATGATAATA
ATGGTTTCTTAGACGTCAGGTGGCACTTTTCGGGGAAATGTGCGCGGAACCCCTATTTGTTTATTTTTCT
AAATACATTCAAATATGTATCCGCTCATGAGACAATAACCCTGATAAATGCTTCAATAATATTGAAAAAG
GAAGAGTATGAGTATTCAACATTTCCGTGTCGCCCTTATTCCCTTTTTTGCGGCATTTTGCCTTCCTGTT
TTTGCTCACCCAGAAACGCTGGTGAAAGTAAAAGATGCTGAAGATCAGTTGGGTGCACGAGTGGGTTACA
TCGAACTGGATCTCAACAGCGGTAAGATCCTTGAGAGTTTTCGCCCCGAAGAACGTTTTCCAATGATGAG
CACTTTTAAAGTTCTGCTATGTGGCGCGGTATTATCCCGTATTGACGCCGGGCAAGAGCAACTCGGTCGC
CGCATACACTATTCTCAGAATGACTTGGTTGAGTACTCACCAGTCACAGAAAAGCATCTTACGGATGGCA
TGACAGTAAGAGAATTATGCAGTGCTGCCATAACCATGAGTGATAACACTGCGGCCAACTTACTTCTGAC
AACGATCGGAGGACCGAAGGAGCTAACCGCTTTTTTGCACAACATGGGGGATCATGTAACTCGCCTTGAT
CGTTGGGAACCGGAGCTGAATGAAGCCATACCAAACGACGAGCGTGACACCACGATGCCTGTAGCAATGG
CAACAACGTTGCGCAAACTATTAACTGGCGAACTACTTACTCTAGCTTCCCGGCAACAATTAATAGACTG
GATGGAGGCGGATAAAGTTGCAGGACCACTTCTGCGCTCGGCCCTTCCGGCTGGCTGGTTTATTGCTGAT
AAATCTGGAGCCGGTGAGCGTGGGTCTCGCGGTATCATTGCAGCACTGGGGCCAGATGGTAAGCCCTCCC
GTATCGTAGTTATCTACACGACGGGGAGTCAGGCAACTATGGATGAACGAAATAGACAGATCGCTGAGAT
AGGTGCCTCACTGATTAAGCATTGGTAACTGTCAGACCAAGTTTACTCATATATACTTTAGATTGATTTA
AAACTTCATTTTTAATTTAAAAGGATCTAGGTGAAGATCCTTTTTGATAATCTCATGACCAAAATCCCTT
AACGTGAGTTTTCGTTCCACTGAGCGTCAGACCCCGTAGAAAAGATCAAAGGATCTTCTTGAGATCCTTT
TTTTCTGCGCGTAATCTGCTGCTTGCAAACAAAAAAACCACCGCTACCAGCGGTGGTTTGTTTGCCGGAT
CAAGAGCTACCAACTCTTTTTCCGAAGGTAACTGGCTTCAGCAGAGCGCAGATACCAAATACTGTTCTTC
TAGTGTAGCCGTAGTTAGGCCACCACTTCAAGAACTCTGTAGCACCGCCTACATACCTCGCTCTGCTAAT
CCTGTTACCAGTGGCTGCTGCCAGTGGCGATAAGTCGTGTCTTACCGGGTTGGACTCAAGACGATAGTTA
CCGGATAAGGCGCAGCGGTCGGGCTGAACGGGGGGTTCGTGCACACAGCCCAGCTTGGAGCGAACGACCT
ACACCGAACTGAGATACCTACAGCGTGAGCTATGAGAAAGCGCCACGCTTCCCGAAGGGAGAAAGGCGGA
CAGGTATCCGGTAAGCGGCAGGGTCGGAACAGGAGAGCGCACGAGGGAGCTTCCAGGGGGAAACGCCTGG
TATCTTTATAGTCCTGTCGGGTTTCGCCACCTCTGACTTGAGCGTCGATTTTTGTGATGCTCGTCAGGGG
GGCGGAGCCTATGGAAAAACGCCAGCAACGCGGCCTTTTTACGGTTCCTGGCCTTTTGCTGGCCTTTTGC
TCACATGGCTCGACAGATCT
